>Addgene plasmid #146545 | pLNHA-C1-HsPatL1-mut1_I | depositor full sequence | sequence record 288991 | Full Sequence
TAGTTATTAATAGTAATCAATTACGGGGTCATTAGTTCATAGCCCATATATGGAGTTCCGCGTTACATAA
CTTACGGTAAATGGCCCGCCTGGCTGACCGCCCAACGACCCCCGCCCATTGACGTCAATAATGACGTATG
TTCCCATAGTAACGCCAATAGGGACTTTCCATTGACGTCAATGGGTGGAGTATTTACGGTAAACTGCCCA
CTTGGCAGTACATCAAGTGTATCATATGCCAAGTACGCCCCCTATTGACGTCAATGACGGTAAATGGCCC
GCCTGGCATTATGCCCAGTACATGACCTTATGGGACTTTCCTACTTGGCAGTACATCTACGTATTAGTCA
TCGCTATTACCATGGTGATGCGGTTTTGGCAGTACATCAATGGGCGTGGATAGCGGTTTGACTCACGGGG
ATTTCCAAGTCTCCACCCCATTGACGTCAATGGGAGTTTGTTTTGGCACCAAAATCAACGGGACTTTCCA
AAATGTCGTAACAACTCCGCCCCATTGACGCAAATGGGCGGTAGGCGTGTACGGTGGGAGGTCTATATAA
GCAGAGCTCTCTGGCTAACTAGAGAACCCACTGCTTACTGGCTTATCGAAATTAATACGACTCACTATAG
GGAGACCCAAGCTCTAGCGCTACCGGTCGCCACCATGGACGCACAAACACGACGACGTGAGCGTCGCGCT
GAGAAACAAGCTCAATGGAAAGCTGCAAACGGTGGATCTCCTCCACATATGGCTTACCCATACGATGTTC
CAGATTACGCTCCTCCATCTCGAGCTATGTTCCGCTACGAGTCTTTGGAGGATTGTCCTCTGGATGAAGA
TGAAGATGCATTTCAGGGACTGGGAGAAGAAGATGAAGAGATTGATCAATTCAATGATGATACATTTGGG
TCAGGTGCAGTTGATGATGATTGGCAGGAAGCACATGAGCGCCTGGCTGAATTGGAAGAAAAGCTACCAG
TGGCAGTTAATGAACAAACAGGCAATGGAGAGAGAGATGAAATGGACTTGTTGGGTGACCATGAGGAGAA
TCTGGCAGAAAGGCTCAGTAAGATGGTGATTGAAAATGAACTAGAAGATCCAGCTATTATGAGGGCAGTG
CAGACCAGGCCAGTTTTACAACCCCAACCAGGAAGTCTGAATTCCAGTATCTGGGATGGATCTGAAGTTC
TGAGGCGAATCCGAGGACCACTGCTTGCTCAGGAAATGCCTACAGTGTCTGTATTAGAATATGCTTTGCC
TCAGAGGCCCCCCCAGGGTCCAGAAGATGATCGGGACCTTTCTGAACGAGCATTACCAAGGCGGTCAACT
TCACCTATCATTGGCAGTCCTCCTGTTAGAGCTGTCCCCATAGGCACCCCACCTAAACAGATGGCTGTAC
CCAGCTTCACCCAACAGATTCTGTGTCCGAAGCCTGTCCATGTTCGGCCCCCAATGCCACCTCGTTATCC
TGCTCCCTATGGTGAGAGGATGTCTCCAAACCAGCTCTGCAGTGTCCCGAACTCTTCCCTCCTGGGTCAC
CCTTTTCCTCCTAGTGTTCCTCCTGTTCTCAGCCCCCTCCAGAGAGCACAGCTTCTTGGAGGAGCACAGC
TACAGCCTGGACGGATGTCTCCCAGCCAGTTTGCACGGGTCCCTGGATTTGTTGGTAGTCCACTTGCTGC
CATGAATCCCAAGTTGCTACAAGGGCGAGTTGGGCAGATGCTTCCCCCAGCACCAGGCTTCCGTGCCTTC
TTTAGTGCTCCACCCTCCGCTACACCACCTCCACAGCAGCACCCTCCTGGCCCAGGACCCCACCTGCAAA
ACCTAAGATCTCAGGCCCCAATGTTTAGACCGGACACAACTCACCTCCATCCACAGCACCGTCGACTCTT
GCATCAGAGACAGCAACAGAATAGAAGTCAGCATCGGAATCTCAATGGTGCGGGAGATAGAGGAAGTCAC
CGGAGCAGTCATCAAGATCATCTCCGAAAGGATCCATATGCCAATCTCATGTTGCAGCGGGAAAAGGATT
GGGTCTCTAAAATCCAGATGATGCAACTGCAAAGCACTGATCCCTACCTGGATGATTTTTATTACCAGAA
TTACTTTGAAAAACTGGAGAAACTGTCAGCTGCTGAAGAAATACAAGGTGATGGCCCTAAGAAGGAGCGC
ACCAAGCTTATCACCCCTCAGGTGGCCAAACTGGAGCACGCCTATAAGCCAGTGCAATTTGAGGGCTCTT
TGGGAAAGCTTACCGTTTCTAGTGTGAATAATCCCCGAAAAATGATTGATGCTGTTGTGACATCTCGGAG
TGAGGATGATGAGACAAAAGAAAAACAAGTTCGAGACAAGGCAGCAAAAACCCTTGTTATAATTGAGAAA
ACCTACAGCTTACTCCTTGATGTGGAGGACTATGAAAGACGTTATCTCCTAAGTCTGGAAGAAGAGCGAC
CTGCCCTAATGGATGACAGAAAGCACAAAATTTGTAGCATGTATGACAACTTAAGGGGGAAATTGCCTGG
ACAAGAGAGGCCTAGTGATGACCACTTTGTACAGATCATGTGTATCGCAAAAGGGAAGGCAATGGTTGCC
CGTATTCTTCCTTTCCTCTCCACAGAGCAAGCAGCTGACATTCTCATGACAACAGCCAGGAACCTCCCTT
TCCTTATCGCAGCAGATGCACAAGATGAGGTGCTGCCATGCTTACTGAGTCCCTTCTCTCTCCTTCTCTA
TCATCTTCCATCAGTGAGTATCACCAGCCTTTTGCGACAGCTAATGAACCTACCTCAAAGTGCAGCTACA
CCAGCACTCTCCAATCCTCACCTCACTGCTGTGCTCCAGAACAAGTTTGGCCTGTCACTGCTCCTCATCC
TCCTGAGCCGTGGTGAAGACCTACAGAGTTCAGACCCTGCTACAGAATCAACACAAAATAATCAGTGGAC
GGAGGTGATGTTCATGGCAACACGAGAACTTCTGCGGATTCCCCAAGCAGCCCTGGCCAAGCCAATCTCT
ATACCTACAAACCTAGTGTCCCTCTTTTCTCGCTATGTTGACCGGCAGAAACTGAACTTGCTGGAGACAA
AACTGCAGCTAGTTCAGGGGATACGATAATCTAGCTCAAGCTTCGAATTCTGCAGTCGACGGTACCGCGG
GCCCGGGATCCACCGGATCTAGATAACTGATCATAATCAGCCATACCACATTTGTAGAGGTTTTACTTGC
TTTAAAAAACCTCCCACACCTCCCCCTGAACCTGAAACATAAAATGAATGCAATTGTTGTTGTTAACTTG
TTTATTGCAGCTTATAATGGTTACAAATAAAGCAATAGCATCACAAATTTCACAAATAAAGCATTTTTTT
CACTGCATTCTAGTTGTGGTTTGTCCAAACTCATCAATGTATCTTAACGCGTAAATTGTAAGCGTTAATA
TTTTGTTAAAATTCGCGTTAAATTTTTGTTAAATCAGCTCATTTTTTAACCAATAGGCCGAAATCGGCAA
AATCCCTTATAAATCAAAAGAATAGACCGAGATAGGGT
[37 nt withheld, positions 3539-3575]
AAAGAACGTGGACTCCAACGTCAAAGG
[49 nt withheld, positions 3603-3651]
T
[91 nt withheld, positions 3653-3743]
G
[124 nt withheld, positions 3745-3868]
CAGGTGGCACTTTTCGGGGAAATGTGCGCGGAACCCCTATTTGTTTATTTTTCTAAATACATTCAAATAT
GTATCCGCTCATGAGACAATAACCCTGATAAATGCTTCAATAATATTGAAAAAGGAAGAGTCCTGAGGCG
GAAAGAACCAGCTGTGGAATGTGTGTCAGTTAGGGTGTGGAAAGTCCCCAGGCTCCCCAGCAGGCAGAAG
TATGCAAAGCATGCATCTCAATTAGTCAGCAACCAGGTGTGGAAAGTCCCCAGGCTCCCCAGCAGGCAGA
AGTATGCAAAGCATGCATCTCAATTAGTCAGCAACCATAGTCCCGCCCCTAACTCCGCCCATCCCGCCCC
TAACTCCGCCCAGTTCCGCCCATTCTCCGCCCCATGGCTGACTAATTTTTTTTATTTATGCAGAGGCCGA
GGCCGCCTCGGCCTCTGAGCTATTCCAGAAGTAGTGAGGAGGCTTTTTTGGAGGCCTAGGCTTTTGCAAA
GATCGATCAAGAGACAGGATGAGGATCGTTTCGCATGATTGAACAAGATGGATTGCACGCAGGTTCTCCG
GCCGCTTGGGTGGAGAGGCTATTCGGCTATGACTGGGCACAACAGACAATCGGCTGCTCTGATGCCGCCG
TGTTCCGGCTGTCAGCGCAGGGGCGCCCGGTTCTTTTTGTCAAGACCGACCTGTCCGGTGCCCTGAATGA
ACTGCAAGACGAGGCAGCGCGGCTATCGTGGCTGGCCACGACGGGCGTTCCTTGCGCAGCTGTGCTCGAC
GTTGTCACTGAAGCGGGAAGGGACTGGCTGCTATTGGGCGAAGTGCCGGGGCAGGATCTCCTGTCATCTC
ACCTTGCTCCTGCCGAGAAAGTATCCATCATGGCTGATGCAATGCGGCGGCTGCATACGCTTGATCCGGC
TACCTGCCCATTCGACCACCAAGCGAAACATCGCATCGAGCGAGCACGTACTCGGATGGAAGCCGGTCTT
GTCGATCAGGATGATCTGGACGAAGAGCATCAGGGGCTCGCGCCAGCCGAACTGTTCGCCAGGCTCAAGG
CGAGCATGCCCGACGGCGAGGATCTCGTCGTGACCCATGGCGATGCCTGCTTGCCGAATATCATGGTGGA
AAATGGCCGCTTTTCTGGATTCATCGACTGTGGCCGGCTGGGTGTGGCGGACCGCTATCAGGACATAGCG
TTGGCTACCCGTGATATTGCTGAAGAGCTTGGCGGCGAATGGGCTGACCGCTTCCTCGTGCTTTACGGTA
TCGCCGCTCCCGATTCGCAGCGCATCGCCTTCTATCGCCTTCTTGACGAGTTCTTCTGAGCGGGACTCTG
GGGTTCGAAATGACCGACCAAGCGACGCCCAACCTGCCATCACGAGATTTCGATTCCACCGCCGCCTTCT
ATGAAAGGTTGGGCTTCGGAATCGTTTTCCGGGACGCCGGCTGGATGATCCTCCAGCGCGGGGATCTCAT
GCTGGAGTTCTTCGCCCACCCTAGGGGGAGGCTAACTGAAACACGGAAGGAGACAATACCGGAAGGAACC
CGCGCTATGACGGCAATAAAAAGACAGAATAAAACGCACGGTGTTGGGTCGTTTGTTCATAAACGCGGGG
TTCGGTCCCAGGGCTGGCACTCTGTCGATACCCCACCGAGACCCCATTGGGGCCAATACGCCCGCGTTTC
TTCCTTTTCCCCACCCCACCCCCCAAGTTCGGGTGAAGGCCCAGGGCTCGCAGCCAACGTCGGGGCGGCA
GGCCCTGCCATAGCCTCAGGTTACTCATATATACTTTAGATTGATTTAAAACTTCATTTTTAATTTAAAA
GGATCTAGGTGAAGATCCTTTTTGATAATCTCATGACCAAAATCCCTTAACGTGAGTTTTCGTTCCACTG
AGCGTCAGACCCCGTAGAAAAGATCAAAGGATCTTCTTGAGATCCTTTTTTTCTGCGCGTAATCTGCTGC
TTGCAAACAAAAAAACCACCGCTACCAGCGGTGGTTTGTTTGCCGGATCAAGAGCTACCAACTCTTTTTC
CGAAGGTAACTGGCTTCAGCAGAGCGCAGATACCAAATACTGTCCTTCTAGTGTAGCCGTAGTTAGGCCA
CCACTTCAAGAACTCTGTAGCACCGCCTACATACCTCGCTCTGCTAATCCTGTTACCAGTGGCTGCTGCC
AGTGGCGATAAGTCGTGTCTTACCGGGTTGGACTCAAGACGATAGTTACCGGATAAGGCGCAGCGGTCGG
GCTGAACGGGGGGTTCGTGCACACAGCCCAGCTTGGAGCGAACGACCTACACCGAACTGAGATACCTACA
GCGTGAGCTATGAGAAAGCGCCACGCTTCCCGAAGGGAGAAAGGCGGACAGGTATCCGGTAAGCGGCAGG
GTCGGAACAGGAGAGCGCACGAGGGAGCTTCCAGGGGGAAACGCCTGGTATCTTTATAGTCCTGTCGGGT
TTCGCCACCTCTGACTTGAGCGTCGATTTTTGTGATGCTCGTCAGGGGGGCGGAGCCTATGGAAAAACGC
CAGCAACGCGGCCTTTTTACGGTTCCTGGCCTTTTGCTGGCCTTTTGCTCACATGTTCTTTCCTGCGTTA
TCCCCTGATTCTGTGGATAACCGTATTACCGCCATGCAT
Features (pLannotate 1.2.2; 18 found; start..end, strand, type, name):
     61..364     +  enhancer       CMV enhancer: human cytomegalovirus immediate early enhancer
    365..568     +  promoter       CMV promoter: human cytomegalovirus (CMV) immediate early promoter
    564..597     +  LTR            5' LTR (truncated) (fragment): truncated 5' long terminal repeat (LTR) from HIV-1
    613..631     +  promoter       T7 promoter: promoter for bacteriophage T7 RNA polymerase
    665..730     +  CDS            N (fragment): REGN_LAMBD - Experimental evidence at protein level: Swiss-Prot protein existence level 1. Plays a role as a transcriptional antitermination factor that allows the virus to initiate its lytic phase. Activates expression of the delayed viral early genes by modifying host RNA polymerase (RNAP) into a form that is resistant to termination signals. This antitermination function requires the host NusA protein which serves to stabilize the interaction between antitermination protein N and host RNA polymerase. From Escherichia phage lambda (Bacteriophage lambda).
    755..781     +  CDS            3xHA (fragment): three tandem HA epitope tags
    797..3106    +  CDS            PATL1: PATL1_HUMAN - Experimental evidence at protein level: Swiss-Prot protein existence level 1. (Microbial infection) In case of infection, required for translation and replication of hepatitis C virus (HCV). From Homo sapiens (Human).
   3113..3161    +  misc_feature   MCS (fragment): multiple cloning site
   3178..3262    +  CDS            large T antigen (fragment): large T antigen from SV40 (simian virus 40)
   3285..3406    +  polyA_signal   SV40 poly(A) signal: SV40 polyadenylation signal
   3440..3868    -  rep_origin     f1 ori (sequence partly withheld): f1 bacteriophage origin of replication; arrow indicates direction of (+) strand synthesis
   3895..3999    +  promoter       AmpR promoter: bla
   4001..4358    +  promoter       SV40 promoter: SV40 enhancer and early promoter
   4393..5187    +  CDS            NeoR/KanR: aminoglycoside phosphotransferase from Tn5; aph(3')-II (or nptII); confers resistance to neomycin, kanamycin, and G418 (Geneticin®)
   5208..5360    +  CDS            ble (fragment): BLE_KLEPN - Experimental evidence at protein level: Swiss-Prot protein existence level 1. Binding protein with a strong affinity to the bleomycin family of antibiotics. Binds to CL990; an antimitotic-antibiotic compound. From Klebsiella pneumoniae.
   5419..5466    +  polyA_signal   HSV TK poly(A) signal: herpes simplex virus thymidine kinase polyadenylation signal (Cole and Stacy, 1985)
   5557..5573    -  polyA_signal   bGH poly(A) signal (fragment): bovine growth hormone polyadenylation signal
   5795..6383    +  rep_origin     ori: high-copy-number ColE1/pMB1/pBR322/pUC origin of replication
