[The description below was written by a language model from this plasmid's Addgene catalogue record and pLannotate feature annotations shown in this document.]
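Description:
pLNHA-C1-HsPatL1-mut1_I is a 6,497-nt mammalian expression plasmid encoding a mutant form of human PATL1 (also called Pat1b), a protein studied in the context of mRNA decapping. The catalogue lists the backbone as unknown. The annotated features show a CMV enhancer/promoter expression cassette terminated by an SV40 polyadenylation signal, a high-copy ColE1/pUC-type origin, an f1 origin, and a NeoR/KanR gene. That gene is placed behind both a bacterial bla promoter and the SV40 early promoter and is followed by the HSV TK poly(A) signal. This dual-promoter arrangement lets the one gene confer kanamycin resistance in E. coli and, in principle, G418 resistance in transfected mammalian cells.

Downstream of the CMV promoter (and a short T7 promoter), the reading frame begins with a fragment of the bacteriophage lambda N protein, followed by an HA epitope annotated as a partial 3xHA match, and then the PATL1 coding sequence of about 2.3 kb, derived from a human reference transcript. The "LNHA" in the name fits this lambda N–HA N-terminal tag. The lambda N peptide binds boxB RNA hairpins, so fusions of this kind are generally used in tethering assays that recruit a protein to a boxB-containing reporter mRNA, while the HA tag allows detection or immunoprecipitation. The record itself states only "mammalian expression" as the purpose.

The nature of the "mut1" substitutions is not given. Several short annotations (HIV-1 LTR, SV40 large T antigen, ble and bGH poly(A) fragments) are probably incidental partial matches to backbone sequence rather than functional elements. The depositor sequence may be theoretical rather than fully verified.
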