Addgene plasmid #146545: pLNHA-C1-HsPatL1-mut1_I
Purpose: Mammalian Expression of HsPatL1-mut1
Depositing lab: Elisa Izaurralde. Depositing organization: Max Planck Institute for Developmental Biology. Publication: The C-terminal alpha-alpha superhelix of Pat is required for mRNA decapping in metazoa. Braun JE, Tritschler F, Haas G, Igreja C, Truffault V, Weichenrieder O, Izaurralde E. EMBO J. 2010 Jul 21. 29(14):2368-80. 10.1038/emboj.2010.124 PubMed 20543818.
Backbone
  Vector backbone: Unknown
  Vector type: Mammalian Expression
Growth in bacteria
  Bacterial resistance: Kanamycin, 50 μg/mL
  Growth temperature: 37°C
  Growth strain: DH5alpha
  Copy number: High Copy
Gene/Insert
  Gene/Insert name: HsPatL1-mut1
  Species: H. sapiens (human)
  Entrez Gene: PATL1 (a.k.a. Pat1b, hPat1b)
  Cloning method: Unknown
Terms and licenses: Academic/Nonprofit Terms; Industry Terms: Not Available to Industry
Depositor comments: ORF extracted from NCBI: NM_152716.2 Plasmids from this collection were made available to the research community and donated after the lab closed. Please note that the sequence provided by the depositing laboratory may be theoretical/predicted or based on Sanger sequencing results. There may be discrepancies between sequencing results obtained by Addgene and the depositor sequence. If an Addgene verified sequence is not available, please contact before placing your order to request that our lab fully sequence the plasmid.
How to cite: pLNHA-C1-HsPatL1-mut1_I was a gift from Elisa Izaurralde (Addgene plasmid # 146545 ; http://n2t.net/addgene:146545 ; RRID:Addgene_146545)
